Addgene plasmid #208797: pET28a-DONSON
Purpose: Xenopus laevis His6-Myc-DONSON wild type
Depositing lab: Aga Gambus. Depositing organization: University of Birmingham. Publication: The structural mechanism of dimeric DONSON in replicative helicase activation. Cvetkovic MA, Passaretti P, Butryn A, Reynolds-Winczura A, Kingsley G, Skagia A, Fernandez-Cuesta C, Poovathumkadavil D, George R, Chauhan AS, Jhujh SS, Stewart GS, Gambus A, Costa A. Mol Cell. 2023 Nov 16;83(22):4017-4031.e9. doi: 10.1016/j.molcel.2023.09.029. Epub 2023 Oct 10. PubMed 37820732.
Backbone
  Vector backbone: pET28a
  Backbone size w/o insert (bp): 5369
  Total vector size (bp): 7054
  Vector type: Bacterial Expression
Growth in bacteria
  Bacterial resistance: Kanamycin, 50 μg/mL
  Growth temperature: 37°C
  Growth strain: DH5alpha
  Growth instructions: Expression overnight at 18°C
  Copy number: High Copy
Gene/Insert
  Gene/Insert name: DONSON (alt name: Protein downstream neighbor of son homolog)
  Species: X. laevis (frog)
  Insert size (bp): 1791
  GenBank ID: NM_001095087.1 NP_001088556.1
  Entrez Gene: donson.L (a.k.a. XELAEV_18011478mg, donson)
  Promoter: T7
  Tag / fusion protein: His (N terminal on insert); Myc (N terminal on insert)
  Cloning method: Unknown
  Sequencing primers: 5′ TAATACGACTCACTATAGGG; 3′ GCTAGTTATTGCTCAGCGG
Terms and licenses: Academic/Nonprofit Terms; Industry Terms: Not Available to Industry
How to cite: pET28a-DONSON was a gift from Aga Gambus (Addgene plasmid # 208797 ; http://n2t.net/addgene:208797 ; RRID:Addgene_208797)
