[The description below was written by a language model from this plasmid's Addgene catalogue record and pLannotate feature annotations shown in this document.]
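Description:
pET28a-DONSON is a bacterial expression plasmid built on the pET28a backbone for producing wild-type Xenopus laevis DONSON (protein downstream neighbor of son homolog, donson.L) in E. coli. It is about 7.05 kb in total and carries a kanamycin resistance gene (aminoglycoside phosphotransferase) for selection. Replication relies on a ColE1/pMB1-type origin accompanied by the rop gene and the bom mobility region from pBR322. An f1 phage origin is also present. The catalogue lists the plasmid as high copy, although rop generally moderates copy number in this family of vectors. Short tetracycline-resistance fragments and an AmpR promoter fragment in the annotation are backbone remnants rather than functional markers.

The DONSON coding sequence sits in the standard pET expression cassette: a T7 promoter followed by a lac operator, the T7 gene 10 ribosome binding site, and a downstream T7 terminator. The plasmid-borne lacI gene supplies lac repressor. Transcription therefore requires a host that provides T7 RNA polymerase and is induced by IPTG. The record describes the product as His6-Myc-DONSON, with both tags at the N terminus. The feature table shows the N-terminal His tag, but the Myc epitope is not annotated separately; it presumably lies in the short interval between the His tag and the annotated DONSON reading frame. The annotation tool matched the insert to human DONSON by homology, whereas the catalogue specifies the frog gene. A vector-derived His-tag sequence also lies downstream of the insert, and the record does not state whether it is translated. The construct is suited to expression and affinity purification of recombinant DONSON, and its associated study addresses dimeric DONSON in replicative helicase activation.
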