Features (pLannotate 1.2.2; 20 found; start..end, strand, type, name):
      1..429     +  rep_origin     f1 ori (sequence partly withheld): f1 bacteriophage origin of replication; arrow indicates direction of (+) strand synthesis
    482..539     +  promoter       AmpR promoter (fragment): bla
    548..1363    -  CDS            KanR: aminoglycoside phosphotransferase; aph(3')-Ia; confers resistance to kanamycin in bacteria or G418 (Geneticin®) in eukaryotes
   1485..2073    +  rep_origin     ori: high-copy-number ColE1/pMB1/pBR322/pUC origin of replication
   2259..2398    -  misc_feature   bom: basis of mobility region from pBR322
   2500..2691    -  CDS            rop: Rop protein, which maintains plasmids at low copy number; rop
   2708..3088    +  CDS            YPB1_ECOLX: Protein predicted: Swiss-Prot protein existence level 4. From Escherichia coli.
   3160..3451    -  CDS            TcR (fragment): tetracycline efflux protein; tet; confers resistance to tetracycline
   3466..3487    -  protein_bind   CAP binding site: CAP binding activates transcription in the presence of cAMP. E. coli catabolite activator protein
   3500..4582    -  CDS            lacI: lac repressor; lacI; The lac repressor binds to the lac operator to inhibit transcription in E. coli. This inhibition can be relieved by adding lactose or isopropyl-β-D-thiogalactopyranoside (IPTG).
   4583..4660    -  promoter       lacI promoter: lacI
   4668..4947    -  CDS            TcR (fragment): tetracycline efflux protein; tet; confers resistance to tetracycline
   4969..4987    +  promoter       T7 promoter: promoter for bacteriophage T7 RNA polymerase
   4988..5012    +  protein_bind   lac operator: The lac repressor binds to the lac operator to inhibit transcription in E. coli. This inhibition can be relieved by adding lactose or isopropyl-β-D-thiogalactopyranoside (IPTG). lac repressor encoded by lacI
   5027..5049    +  RBS            RBS: efficient ribosome binding site from bacteriophage T7 gene 10 (Olins and Rangwala, 1989)
   5062..5079    +  CDS            7xHis (fragment): 6xHis affinity tag
   5122..6843    +  CDS            DONSON: DONS_HUMAN - Also known as C21orf60. Experimental evidence at protein level: Swiss-Prot protein existence level 1. Replisome component that maintains genome stability by protecting stalled or damaged replication forks. After the induction of replication stress, required for the stabilization of stalled replication forks, the efficient activation of the intra-S-phase and G/2M cell-cycle checkpoints and the maintenance of genome stability. From Homo sapiens (Human).
   6887..6904    +  CDS            9xHis (fragment): 9xHis affinity tag
   6914..6963    +  CDS            SET1 (fragment): solubility-enhancement tag derived from T7 phage gene 10B
   6971..7018    +  terminator     T7 terminator: transcription terminator for bacteriophage T7 RNA polymerase
>Addgene plasmid #208797 | pET28a-DONSON | addgene full sequence | sequence record 421911 | Addgene NGS Result
[124 nt withheld, positions 1-124]
C
[91 nt withheld, positions 126-216]
A
[49 nt withheld, positions 218-266]
CCTTTGACGTTGGAGTCCACGTTCTTT
[37 nt withheld, positions 294-330]
ACCCTATCTCGGTCTATTCTTTTGATTTATAAGGGATTTTGCCGATTTCGGCCTATTGGTTAAAAAATGA
GCTGATTTAACAAAAATTTAACGCGAATTTTAACAAAATATTAACGCTTACAATTTAGGTGGCACTTTTC
GGGGAAATGTGCGCGGAACCCCTATTTGTTTATTTTTCTAAATACATTCAAATATGTATCCGCTCATGAA
TTAATTCTTAGAAAAACTCATCGAGCATCAAATGAAACTGCAATTTATTCATATCAGGATTATCAATACC
ATATTTTTGAAAAAGCCGTTTCTGTAATGAAGGAGAAAACTCACCGAGGCAGTTCCATAGGATGGCAAGA
TCCTGGTATCGGTCTGCGATTCCGACTCGTCCAACATCAATACAACCTATTAATTTCCCCTCGTCAAAAA
TAAGGTTATCAAGTGAGAAATCACCATGAGTGACGACTGAATCCGGTGAGAATGGCAAAAGTTTATGCAT
TTCTTTCCAGACTTGTTCAACAGGCCAGCCATTACGCTCGTCATCAAAATCACTCGCATCAACCAAACCG
TTATTCATTCGTGATTGCGCCTGAGCGAGACGAAATACGCGATCGCTGTTAAAAGGACAATTACAAACAG
GAATCGAATGCAACCGGCGCAGGAACACTGCCAGCGCATCAACAATATTTTCACCTGAATCAGGATATTC
TTCTAATACCTGGAATGCTGTTTTCCCGGGGATCGCAGTGGTGAGTAACCATGCATCATCAGGAGTACGG
ATAAAATGCTTGATGGTCGGAAGAGGCATAAATTCCGTCAGCCAGTTTAGTCTGACCATCTCATCTGTAA
CATCATTGGCAACGCTACCTTTGCCATGTTTCAGAAACAACTCTGGCGCATCGGGCTTCCCATACAATCG
ATAGATTGTCGCACCTGATTGCCCGACATTATCGCGAGCCCATTTATACCCATATAAATCAGCATCCATG
TTGGAATTTAATCGCGGCCTAGAGCAAGACGTTTCCCGTTGAATATGGCTCATAACACCCCTTGTATTAC
TGTTTATGTAAGCAGACAGTTTTATTGTTCATGACCAAAATCCCTTAACGTGAGTTTTCGTTCCACTGAG
CGTCAGACCCCGTAGAAAAGATCAAAGGATCTTCTTGAGATCCTTTTTTTCTGCGCGTAATCTGCTGCTT
GCAAACAAAAAAACCACCGCTACCAGCGGTGGTTTGTTTGCCGGATCAAGAGCTACCAACTCTTTTTCCG
AAGGTAACTGGCTTCAGCAGAGCGCAGATACCAAATACTGTCCTTCTAGTGTAGCCGTAGTTAGGCCACC
ACTTCAAGAACTCTGTAGCACCGCCTACATACCTCGCTCTGCTAATCCTGTTACCAGTGGCTGCTGCCAG
TGGCGATAAGTCGTGTCTTACCGGGTTGGACTCAAGACGATAGTTACCGGATAAGGCGCAGCGGTCGGGC
TGAACGGGGGGTTCGTGCACACAGCCCAGCTTGGAGCGAACGACCTACACCGAACTGAGATACCTACAGC
GTGAGCTATGAGAAAGCGCCACGCTTCCCGAAGGGAGAAAGGCGGACAGGTATCCGGTAAGCGGCAGGGT
CGGAACAGGAGAGCGCACGAGGGAGCTTCCAGGGGGAAACGCCTGGTATCTTTATAGTCCTGTCGGGTTT
CGCCACCTCTGACTTGAGCGTCGATTTTTGTGATGCTCGTCAGGGGGGCGGAGCCTATGGAAAAACGCCA
GCAACGCGGCCTTTTTACGGTTCCTGGCCTTTTGCTGGCCTTTTGCTCACATGTTCTTTCCTGCGTTATC
CCCTGATTCTGTGGATAACCGTATTACCGCCTTTGAGTGAGCTGATACCGCTCGCCGCAGCCGAACGACC
GAGCGCAGCGAGTCAGTGAGCGAGGAAGCGGAAGAGCGCCTGATGCGGTATTTTCTCCTTACGCATCTGT
GCGGTATTTCACACCGCAATGGTGCACTCTCAGTACAATCTGCTCTGATGCCGCATAGTTAAGCCAGTAT
ACACTCCGCTATCGCTACGTGACTGGGTCATGGCTGCGCCCCGACACCCGCCAACACCCGCTGACGCGCC
CTGACGGGCTTGTCTGCTCCCGGCATCCGCTTACAGACAAGCTGTGACCGTCTCCGGGAGCTGCATGTGT
CAGAGGTTTTCACCGTCATCACCGAAACGCGCGAGGCAGCTGCGGTAAAGCTCATCAGCGTGGTCGTGAA
GCGATTCACAGATGTCTGCCTGTTCATCCGCGTCCAGCTCGTTGAGTTTCTCCAGAAGCGTTAATGTCTG
GCTTCTGATAAAGCGGGCCATGTTAAGGGCGGTTTTTTCCTGTTTGGTCACTGATGCCTCCGTGTAAGGG
GGATTTCTGTTCATGGGGGTAATGATACCGATGAAACGAGAGAGGATGCTCACGATACGGGTTACTGATG
ATGAACATGCCCGGTTACTGGAACGTTGTGAGGGTAAACAACTGGCGGTATGGATGCGGCGGGACCAGAG
AAAAATCACTCAGGGTCAATGCCAGCGCTTCGTTAATACAGATGTAGGTGTTCCACAGGGTAGCCAGCAG
CATCCTGCGATGCAGATCCGGAACATAATGGTGCAGGGCGCTGACTTCCGCGTTTCCAGACTTTACGAAA
CACGGAAACCGAAGACCATTCATGTTGTTGCTCAGGTCGCAGACGTTTTGCAGCAGCAGTCGCTTCACGT
TCGCTCGCGTATCGGTGATTCATTCTGCTAACCAGTAAGGCAACCCCGCCAGCCTAGCCGGGTCCTCAAC
GACAGGAGCACGATCATGCGCACCCGTGGGGCCGCCATGCCGGCGATAATGGCCTGCTTCTCGCCGAAAC
GTTTGGTGGCGGGACCAGTGACGAAGGCTTGAGCGAGGGCGTGCAAGATTCCGAATACCGCAAGCGACAG
GCCGATCATCGTCGCGCTCCAGCGAAAGCGGTCCTCGCCGAAAATGACCCAGAGCGCTGCCGGCACCTGT
CCTACGAGTTGCATGATAAAGAAGACAGTCATAAGTGCGGCGACGATAGTCATGCCCCGCGCCCACCGGA
AGGAGCTGACTGGGTTGAAGGCTCTCAAGGGCATCGGTCGAGATCCCGGTGCCTAATGAGTGAGCTAACT
TACATTAATTGCGTTGCGCTCACTGCCCGCTTTCCAGTCGGGAAACCTGTCGTGCCAGCTGCATTAATGA
ATCGGCCAACGCGCGGGGAGAGGCGGTTTGCGTATTGGGCGCCAGGGTGGTTTTTCTTTTCACCAGTGAG
ACGGGCAACAGCTGATTGCCCTTCACCGCCTGGCCCTGAGAGAGTTGCAGCAAGCGGTCCACGCTGGTTT
GCCCCAGCAGGCGAAAATCCTGTTTGATGGTGGTTAACGGCGGGATATAACATGAGCTGTCTTCGGTATC
GTCGTATCCCACTACCGAGATATCCGCACCAACGCGCAGCCCGGACTCGGTAATGGCGCGCATTGCGCCC
AGCGCCATCTGATCGTTGGCAACCAGCATCGCAGTGGGAACGATGCCCTCATTCAGCATTTGCATGGTTT
GTTGAAAACCGGACATGGCACTCCAGTCGCCTTCCCGTTCCGCTATCGGCTGAATTTGATTGCGAGTGAG
ATATTTATGCCAGCCAGCCAGACGCAGACGCGCCGAGACAGAACTTAATGGGCCCGCTAACAGCGCGATT
TGCTGGTGACCCAATGCGACCAGATGCTCCACGCCCAGTCGCGTACCGTCTTCATGGGAGAAAATAATAC
TGTTGATGGGTGTCTGGTCAGAGACATCAAGAAATAACGCCGGAACATTAGTGCAGGCAGCTTCCACAGC
AATGGCATCCTGGTCATCCAGCGGATAGTTAATGATCAGCCCACTGACGCGTTGCGCGAGAAGATTGTGC
ACCGCCGCTTTACAGGCTTCGACGCCGCTTCGTTCTACCATCGACACCACCACGCTGGCACCCAGTTGAT
CGGCGCGAGATTTAATCGCCGCGACAATTTGCGACGGCGCGTGCAGGGCCAGACTGGAGGTGGCAACGCC
AATCAGCAACGACTGTTTGCCCGCCAGTTGTTGTGCCACGCGGTTGGGAATGTAATTCAGCTCCGCCATC
GCCGCTTCCACTTTTTCCCGCGTTTTCGCAGAAACGTGGCTGGCCTGGTTCACCACGCGGGAAACGGTCT
GATAAGAGACACCGGCATACTCTGCGACATCGTATAACGTTACTGGTTTCACATTCACCACCCTGAATTG
ACTCTCTTCCGGGCGCTATCATGCCATACCGCGAAAGGTTTTGCGCCATTCGATGGTGTCCGGGATCTCG
ACGCTCTCCCTTATGCGACTCCTGCATTAGGAAGCAGCCCAGTAGTAGGTTGAGGCCGTTGAGCACCGCC
GCCGCAAGGAATGGTGCATGCAAGGAGATGGCGCCCAACAGTCCCCCGGCCACGGGGCCTGCCACCATAC
CCACGCCGAAACAAGCGCTCATGAGCCCGAAGTGGCGAGCCCGATCTTCCCCATCGGTGATGTCGGCGAT
ATAGGCGCCAGCAACCGCACCTGTGGCGCCGGTGATGCCGGCCACGATGCGTCCGGCGTAGAGGATCGAG
ATCTCGATCCCGCGAAATTAATACGACTCACTATAGGGGAATTGTGAGCGGATAACAATTCCCCTCTAGA
AATAATTTTGTTTAACTTTAAGAAGGAGATATACCATGGGCCATCACCATCACCATCACGAACAAAAACT
CATCTCAGAAGAGGATCTGGCCGAGCTACTGCCCGGATATTCCCCGAGCTTCAAGAAACCCTCGGAGATT
CTCCGATTAAGTAGACGGAGGAGCAGGAGCGAGGCTTCCAAGACCGGCCTTTCTCCGTTTTCCCCGGGGG
ATGTGATTAAGAGAGTCCCCGGGCTGCGGCCTTTCTCCCCTGGGCCGAACAAGGGAGCCGGTGTAAAGCG
GCGGAACCCATTTGCCAGCCTAGAGAATACGGTGTGTAGTCCTGTCAAGCGCCGAGCGGAGACTGTAGCG
GAATATGGAGCCGCTTCCCTCGAGCCCCGGGCACTTTCAGCTGTGCGGCCCTCCTGCTTGGGACAGGACA
GCCCGGAGCCCCCGCAGTTTAATTCAGTTGAAGATGTGATTTGGGGAGATCCTCTTGCCGCTGATGCCGA
TCCACTTGTAAAGACCGAATCCCCCGAGAAGCCAGCTCCAGCCTGTGAGATACCTAAGGGATCCGTGACT
TTTCCTGCTGACTGGAGTTTAAAGACCCGCTTGCTGTTCACATCGTCTCATTCATTTAGTTGGGCCGATC
ACCTAAAAGCCCAAGAAGAAGCACAAGGCCTAGTAATGCAGTGCCGTGCCACCGCAGTCAATCTGCCGCA
TAGTATTCAGGAGCCAAAGTTATCCACAGACCTACGATGTGCCTTTCAGCAAAGTCTTGTGCACTGGATT
CATCCGTCGCTTCCTTGGGTACAGCTTTTTCCAAGGATTGGGGTAGATCGCAAGATGGCCGGCAAAAACA
CTCCTTGGTCTCAGGATGAATCATTGCAGCAAGTCCTAATGAGTGAATGGGCTCTGAGTTTTACGTCCTT
GTATAATTTACTGAAAGCCAAACTGTGTCCATATTTCTATGTGTGTACGTATCAGTTCACTGTGTTGTTC
CGTGCGGCCGGGCTTGCAGGAAGTGATGTCATTACTGCGGTCATGTCGCCCACAACCAGAGGTTTAAGGG
AAGCCATGAAAAATGAAGGAATCACTTTCTCCCAGCCACTAGTAGAAGATGATACTGGCAAAAAGCAAAA
GAAACCGGAAGCAGCTTCACAAGGAGACATAAATCCTGAGAAAGAAAATGGCACAGCAGAAGCAGATGAG
GCATCGGATGAAAGCGATGAAGATGAAAGCTTCTCTTGGCTAGAAGAGATGGGAGTTGAAGATAAAATTA
AAAAGCCAGATTCAATATCTATTAAACTCCGTAAAGAGAAGAATGAAGTGAAACTAGACCATAAGCCTGA
ATCCGTTGTATTGGTGAAAGGTACAAACACGTTCACTTTACTGAACTTCCTCATAAACTGTAAGAGTATT
GTCGCTGCTGCTGGTCTCCAAGCCGGGCTTCCTCCCACTCTGCTGTCTCCAGTCGCATTCCGAGGAGCAA
CAATGCACGCGCTTAAGGCAAGGAGTGTGAATGTGAAGACTCGGGTGAACTCTGGTTATAAGGATCAGTT
TAGTCTGGAGATAACTGGCCCTATTATGCCCCATTCACTGCACTCTCTGACGATGTTACTTCAGTCTGCG
CAAAGAGGGAGCTTTTCTGCAGGACTCTATACTCATGAGCCAACTGCAGTTTTTAATACTCCCATCCACT
CTCAAGCTGTGAAGGAGATTTCTGCAGATCTGCAAAACTGTGGCCTTCACCCATGTACAGTAGAACAGCT
CACCCAAGTGAATGAACTGGGAAAGCTCTCTCTGCGCCACCTGGAAATGACCGACTACAGGTACACCTGG
AAATAAGAATTCGAGCTCCGTCGACAAGCTTGCGGCCGCACTCGAGCACCACCACCACCACCACTGAGAT
CCGGCTGCTAACAAAGCCCGAAAGGAAGCTGAGTTGGCTGCTGCCACCGCTGAGCAATAACTAGCATAAC
CCCTTGGGGCCTCTAAACGGGTCTTGAGGGGTTTTTTGCTGAAAGGAGGAACTATATCCGGATTGGCGAA
TGGG
